Addgene plasmid #31099: FR_HNF6
Depositing lab: Gerhart Ryffel. Depositing organization: Universitaetsklinikum Essen. Publication: Pattern of genes influenced by conditional expression of the transcription factors HNF6, HNF4alpha and HNF1beta in a pancreatic beta-cell line. Thomas H, Senkel S, Erdmann S, Arndt T, Turan G, Klein-Hitpass L, Ryffel GU. Nucleic Acids Res. 2004 . 32(19):e150. 10.1093/nar/gnh144 PubMed 15520459.
Backbone
  Vector backbone: pcDNA5/FRT/TO
  Backbone manufacturer: Invitrogen
  Backbone size w/o insert (bp): 5150
  Vector type: Mammalian Expression
  Selectable markers: Hygromycin
Growth in bacteria
  Bacterial resistance: Ampicillin, 100 μg/mL
  Growth temperature: 37°C
  Growth strain: DH5alpha
  Copy number: High Copy
Gene/Insert
  Gene/Insert name: HNF6 (alt name: ONECUT)
  Species: H. sapiens (human)
  Insert size (bp): 1450
  GenBank ID: NM_004498
  Entrez Gene: ONECUT1 (a.k.a. HNF-6, HNF6, HNF6A)
  Tag / fusion protein: His (N terminal on backbone)
  Cloning method: Restriction Enzyme; 5′ cloning site HindIII (not destroyed); 3′ cloning site HindIII (not destroyed)
  Sequencing primers: 5′ na
Terms and licenses: Academic/Nonprofit Terms; Industry Terms: Not Available to Industry
Depositor comments: for Flp mediated site directed integration, tetracycline inducibilty
How to cite: FR_HNF6 was a gift from Gerhart Ryffel (Addgene plasmid # 31099 ; http://n2t.net/addgene:31099 ; RRID:Addgene_31099)
