[The description below was written by a language model from this plasmid's Addgene catalogue record and pLannotate feature annotations shown in this document.]
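Description:
FR_HNF6 is a mammalian expression plasmid built on the pcDNA5/FRT/TO backbone, designed for Flp-mediated, site-directed integration and tetracycline-inducible expression of the transcription factor HNF6 (ONECUT1). In bacteria it is maintained as a high-copy plasmid through a ColE1/pUC-type origin and selected with ampicillin via the β-lactamase gene; a partial f1 origin and lac promoter/operator remnants are also annotated in the backbone.

The expression cassette consists of the CMV immediate-early enhancer and promoter followed by tet operator sequences (picked up by the annotation as short tetO-containing promoter fragments), so that transcription is repressed in cells expressing the Tet repressor and switched on by tetracycline. Downstream lies a short His-tag sequence, recorded as an N-terminal tag, followed by the roughly 1.4 kb HNF6 open reading frame, cloned at HindIII sites and terminated by the bovine growth hormone polyadenylation signal. The catalogue entry lists the insert as human, whereas the automated annotation matched the coding sequence to the rat Onecut1 protein; the record does not resolve whether this reflects close sequence conservation or a different species of origin.

Next to the cassette is an FRT site placed directly upstream of a hygromycin resistance coding sequence with an SV40 polyadenylation signal; no complete promoter is annotated immediately upstream of it. In this design, Flp recombination into a genomic FRT site of a suitable host line places the hygromycin gene behind a resident promoter, so hygromycin resistance selects for correct single-copy integrants. The associated work used such conditional expression to examine genes regulated by HNF6 in a pancreatic beta-cell line.
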