Features (pLannotate 1.2.2; 22 found; start..end, strand, type, name):
     28..80      -  misc_feature   bom (fragment): basis of mobility region from pBR322
    235..614     +  enhancer       CMV enhancer: human cytomegalovirus immediate early enhancer
    615..818     +  promoter       CMV promoter: human cytomegalovirus (CMV) immediate early promoter
    820..839     +  promoter       PLtetO-1 promoter (fragment): modified phage lambda PL promoter with tet operator sites (Lutz and Bujard, 1997)
    841..860     +  promoter       PLtetO-1 promoter (fragment): modified phage lambda PL promoter with tet operator sites (Lutz and Bujard, 1997)
    868..901     +  promoter       TRE3GV promoter (fragment): 3rd-generation Tet-responsive promoter that can be activated by binding of Tet-On® 3G, optimized for retroviral and lentiviral vectors
   1004..1026    +  CDS            capTEV™ (fragment): composite tag for in vivo biotinylation, TEV protease cleavage, and 6xHis tagging
   1040..2434    +  CDS            Onecut1: HNF6_RAT - Also known as Hnf6, Hnf6a. Experimental evidence at protein level: Swiss-Prot protein existence level 1. Transcriptional activator. Binds the consensus sequence 5'- DHWATTGAYTWWD-3' on a variety of gene promoters such as those of HNF3B and TTR. Important for liver genes transcription. The affinity of HNF- 6-alpha and HNF-6-beta for DNA differs depending on the target sequence. From Rattus norvegicus (Rat).
   2587..2811    +  polyA_signal   bGH poly(A) signal: bovine growth hormone polyadenylation signal
   2815..2836    +  promoter       SV40 promoter (fragment): SV40 enhancer and early promoter
   2857..3090    +  rep_origin     f1 ori (fragment) (sequence partly withheld): f1 bacteriophage origin of replication; arrow indicates direction of (+) strand synthesis
   3095..3142    +  protein_bind   FRT: FLP-mediated recombination occurs in the 8-bp core sequence TCTAGAAA (Turan and Bode, 2011). FLP recombinase from the Saccharomyces cerevisiae 2μ plasmid
   3150..4172    +  CDS            HygR: aminoglycoside phosphotransferase from E. coli; aph(4)-Ia; confers resistance to hygromycin
   4182..4307    +  CDS            ble (fragment): BLE_KLEPN - Experimental evidence at protein level: Swiss-Prot protein existence level 1. Binding protein with a strong affinity to the bleomycin family of antibiotics. Binds to CL990; an antimitotic-antibiotic compound. From Klebsiella pneumoniae.
   4302..4423    +  polyA_signal   SV40 poly(A) signal: SV40 polyadenylation signal
   4496..4512    -  protein_bind   lac operator: The lac repressor binds to the lac operator to inhibit transcription in E. coli. This inhibition can be relieved by adding lactose or isopropyl-β-D-thiogalactopyranoside (IPTG). lac repressor encoded by lacI
   4520..4550    -  promoter       lac promoter: promoter for the E. coli lac operon
   4565..4586    -  protein_bind   CAP binding site: CAP binding activates transcription in the presence of cAMP. E. coli catabolite activator protein
   4599..4691    -  CDS            lacI (fragment): lac repressor; lacI; The lac repressor binds to the lac operator to inhibit transcription in E. coli. This inhibition can be relieved by adding lactose or isopropyl-β-D-thiogalactopyranoside (IPTG).
   4874..5462    -  rep_origin     ori: high-copy-number ColE1/pMB1/pBR322/pUC origin of replication
   5633..6493    -  CDS            AmpR: β-lactamase; bla; confers resistance to ampicillin, carbenicillin, and related antibiotics
   6494..6598    -  promoter       AmpR promoter: bla
>Addgene plasmid #31099 | FR_HNF6 | depositor full sequence | sequence record 14271 | Author sequence
GACGGATCGGGAGATCTCCCGATCCCCTATGGTGCACTCTCAGTACAATCTGCTCTGATGCCGCATAGTT
AAGCCAGTATCTGCTCCCTGCTTGTGTGTTGGAGGTCGCTGAGTAGTGCGCGAGCAAAATTTAAGCTACA
ACAAGGCAAGGCTTGACCGACAATTGCATGAAGAATCTGCTTAGGGTTAGGCGTTTTGCGCTGCTTCGCG
ATGTACGGGCCAGATATACGCGTTGACATTGATTATTGACTAGTTATTAATAGTAATCAATTACGGGGTC
ATTAGTTCATAGCCCATATATGGAGTTCCGCGTTACATAACTTACGGTAAATGGCCCGCCTGGCTGACCG
CCCAACGACCCCCGCCCATTGACGTCAATAATGACGTATGTTCCCATAGTAACGCCAATAGGGACTTTCC
ATTGACGTCAATGGGTGGAGTATTTACGGTAAACTGCCCACTTGGCAGTACATCAAGTGTATCATATGCC
AAGTACGCCCCCTATTGACGTCAATGACGGTAAATGGCCCGCCTGGCATTATGCCCAGTACATGACCTTA
TGGGACTTTCCTACTTGGCAGTACATCTACGTATTAGTCATCGCTATTACCATGGTGATGCGGTTTTGGC
AGTACATCAATGGGCGTGGATAGCGGTTTGACTCACGGGGATTTCCAAGTCTCCACCCCATTGACGTCAA
TGGGAGTTTGTTTTGGCACCAAAATCAACGGGACTTTCCAAAATGTCGTAACAACTCCGCCCCATTGACG
CAAATGGGCGGTAGGCGTGTACGGTGGGAGGTCTATATAAGCAGAGCTCTCCCTATCAGTGATAGAGATC
TCCCTATCAGTGATAGAGATCGTCGACGAGCTCGTTTAGTGAACCGTCAGATCGCCTGGAGACGCCATCC
ACGCTGTTTTGACCTCCATAGAAGACACCGGGACCGATCCAGCCTCCGGACTCTAGCGTTTAAACTTAAG
CTATCGATACCATGCGGGGTTCTCATCATCATCATCATCATGGTGAAGCTTTGATAGACATGAACGCGCA
GCTGACCATGGAAGCGATCGGCGAGCTGCACGGGGTGAGCCATGAGCCGGTGCCCGCCCCTGCCGACCTG
CTGGGCGGCAGCCCCCACGCGCGCAGCTCCGTGGCGCACCGCGGCAGCCACCTGCCCCCCGCGCACCCGC
GCTCCATGGGCATGGCGTCCCTGCTGGACGGCGGCAGCGGCGGCGGAGATTACCACCACCACCACCGGGC
CCCTGAGCACAGCCTGGCCGGCCCCCTGCATCCCACCATGACCATGGCCTGCGAGACTCCCCCAGGTATG
AGCATGCCCACCACCTACACCACCTTGACCCCTCTGCAGCCGCTGCCTCCCATCTCCACAGTCTCGGACA
AGTTCCCCCACCATCACCACCACCACCATCACCACCACCACCCGCACCACCACCAGCGCCTGGCGGGCAA
CGTGAGCGGTAGCTTCACGCTCATGCGGGATGAGCGCGGGCTGGCCTCCATGAATAACCTCTATACCCCC
TACCACAAGGACGTGGCCGGCATGGGCCAGAGCCTCTCGCCCCTCTCCAGCTCCGGTCTGGGCAGCATCC
ACAACTCCCAGCAAGGGCTCCCCCACTATGCCCACCCGGGGGCCGCCATGCCCACCGACAAGATGCTCAC
CCCCAACGGCTTCGAAGCCCACCACCCGGCCATGCTCGGCCGCCACGGGGAGCAGCACCTCACGCCCACC
TCGGCCGGCATGGTGCCCATCAACGGCCTTCCTCCGCACCATCCCCACGCCCACCTGAACGCCCAGGGCC
ACGGGCAACTCCTGGGCACAGCCCGGGAGCCCAACCCTTCGGTGACCGGCGCGCAGGTCAGCAATGGAAG
TAATTCAGGGCAGATGGAAGAGATCAATACCAAAGAGGTGGCGCAGCGTATCACCACCGAGCTCAAGCGC
TACAGCATCCCACAGGCCATCTTCGCGCAGAGGGTGCTCTGCCGCTCCCAGGGGACCCTCTCGGACCTGC
TGCGCAACCCCAAACCCTGGAGCAAACTCAAATCCGGCCGGGAGACCTTCCGGAGGATGTGGAAGTGGCT
GCAGGAGCCGGAGTTCCAGCGCATGTCCGCGCTCCGCTTAGCAGCATGCAAAAGGAAAGAACAAGAACAT
GGGAAGGATAGAGGCAACACACCCAAAAAGCCCAGGTTGGTCTTCACAGATGTCCAGCGTCGAACTCTAC
ATGCAATATTCAAGGAAAATAAGCGTCCATCCAAAGAATTGCAAATCACCATTTCCCAGCAGCTGGGGTT
GGAGCTGAGCACTGTCAGCAACTTCTTCATGAACGCAAGAAGGAGGAGTCTGGACAAGTGGCAGGACGAG
GGCAGCTCCAATTCAGGCAACTCATCTTCTTCATCAAGCACTTGTACCAAAGCATGAAGGAAGAACCACA
AACTAAAACCTCGGTGGAAAAGCTTGGTACCGAGCTCGGATCCACTAGTCCAGTGTGGTGGAATTCTGCA
GATATCCAGCACAGTGGCGGCCGCTCGAGTCTAGAGGGCCCGTTTAAACCCGCTGATCAGCCTCGACTGT
GCCTTCTAGTTGCCAGCCATCTGTTGTTTGCCCCTCCCCCGTGCCTTCCTTGACCCTGGAAGGTGCCACT
CCCACTGTCCTTTCCTAATAAAATGAGGAAATTGCATCGCATTGTCTGAGTAGGTGTCATTCTATTCTGG
GGGGTGGGGTGGGGCAGGACAGCAAGGGGGAGGATTGGGAAGACAATAGCAGGCATGCTGGGGATGCGGT
GGGCTCTATGGCTTCTGAGGCGGAAAGAACCAGCTGGGGCTCTAGGGGGTATCCCC
[124 nt withheld, positions 2857-2980]
C
[91 nt withheld, positions 2982-3072]
AGGGTGATGGTTCACGTACCTAGAAGTTCCTATTCCGAAGTTCCTATTCTCTAGAAAGTATAGGAACTTC
CTTGGCCAAAAAGCCTGAACTCACCGCGACGTCTGTCGAGAAGTTTCTGATCGAAAAGTTCGACAGCGTC
TCCGACCTGATGCAGCTCTCGGAGGGCGAAGAATCTCGTGCTTTCAGCTTCGATGTAGGAGGGCGTGGAT
ATGTCCTGCGGGTAAATAGCTGCGCCGATGGTTTCTACAAAGATCGTTATGTTTATCGGCACTTTGCATC
GGCCGCGCTCCCGATTCCGGAAGTGCTTGACATTGGGGAATTCAGCGAGAGCCTGACCTATTGCATCTCC
CGCCGTGCACAGGGTGTCACGTTGCAAGACCTGCCTGAAACCGAACTGCCCGCTGTTCTGCAGCCGGTCG
CGGAGGCCATGGATGCGATCGCTGCGGCCGATCTTAGCCAGACGAGCGGGTTCGGCCCATTCGGACCGCA
AGGAATCGGTCAATACACTACATGGCGTGATTTCATATGCGCGATTGCTGATCCCCATGTGTATCACTGG
CAAACTGTGATGGACGACACCGTCAGTGCGTCCGTCGCGCAGGCTCTCGATGAGCTGATGCTTTGGGCCG
AGGACTGCCCCGAAGTCCGGCACCTCGTGCACGCGGATTTCGGCTCCAACAATGTCCTGACGGACAATGG
CCGCATAACAGCGGTCATTGACTGGAGCGAGGCGATGTTCGGGGATTCCCAATACGAGGTCGCCAACATC
TTCTTCTGGAGGCCGTGGTTGGCTTGTATGGAGCAGCAGACGCGCTACTTCGAGCGGAGGCATCCGGAGC
TTGCAGGATCGCCGCGGCTCCGGGCGTATATGCTCCGCATTGGTCTTGACCAACTCTATCAGAGCTTGGT
TGACGGCAATTTCGATGATGCAGCTTGGGCGCAGGGTCGATGCGACGCAATCGTCCGATCCGGAGCCGGG
ACTGTCGGGCGTACACAAATCGCCCGCAGAAGCGCGGCCGTCTGGACCGATGGCTGTGTAGAAGTACTCG
CCGATAGTGGAAACCGACGCCCCAGCACTCGTCCGAGGGCAAAGGAATAGCACGTACTACGAGATTTCGA
TTCCACCGCCGCCTTCTATGAAAGGTTGGGCTTCGGAATCGTTTTCCGGGACGCCGGCTGGATGATCCTC
CAGCGCGGGGATCTCATGCTGGAGTTCTTCGCCCACCCCAACTTGTTTATTGCAGCTTATAATGGTTACA
AATAAAGCAATAGCATCACAAATTTCACAAATAAAGCATTTTTTTCACTGCATTCTAGTTGTGGTTTGTC
CAAACTCATCAATGTATCTTATCATGTCTGTATACCGTCGACCTCTAGCTAGAGCTTGGCGTAATCATGG
TCATAGCTGTTTCCTGTGTGAAATTGTTATCCGCTCACAATTCCACACAACATACGAGCCGGAAGCATAA
AGTGTAAAGCCTGGGGTGCCTAATGAGTGAGCTAACTCACATTAATTGCGTTGCGCTCACTGCCCGCTTT
CCAGTCGGGAAACCTGTCGTGCCAGCTGCATTAATGAATCGGCCAACGCGCGGGGAGAGGCGGTTTGCGT
ATTGGGCGCTCTTCCGCTTCCTCGCTCACTGACTCGCTGCGCTCGGTCGTTCGGCTGCGGCGAGCGGTAT
CAGCTCACTCAAAGGCGGTAATACGGTTATCCACAGAATCAGGGGATAACGCAGGAAAGAACATGTGAGC
AAAAGGCCAGCAAAAGGCCAGGAACCGTAAAAAGGCCGCGTTGCTGGCGTTTTTCCATAGGCTCCGCCCC
CCTGACGAGCATCACAAAAATCGACGCTCAAGTCAGAGGTGGCGAAACCCGACAGGACTATAAAGATACC
AGGCGTTTCCCCCTGGAAGCTCCCTCGTGCGCTCTCCTGTTCCGACCCTGCCGCTTACCGGATACCTGTC
CGCCTTTCTCCCTTCGGGAAGCGTGGCGCTTTCTCATAGCTCACGCTGTAGGTATCTCAGTTCGGTGTAG
GTCGTTCGCTCCAAGCTGGGCTGTGTGCACGAACCCCCCGTTCAGCCCGACCGCTGCGCCTTATCCGGTA
ACTATCGTCTTGAGTCCAACCCGGTAAGACACGACTTATCGCCACTGGCAGCAGCCACTGGTAACAGGAT
TAGCAGAGCGAGGTATGTAGGCGGTGCTACAGAGTTCTTGAAGTGGTGGCCTAACTACGGCTACACTAGA
AGAACAGTATTTGGTATCTGCGCTCTGCTGAAGCCAGTTACCTTCGGAAAAAGAGTTGGTAGCTCTTGAT
CCGGCAAACAAACCACCGCTGGTAGCGGTGGTTTTTTTGTTTGCAAGCAGCAGATTACGCGCAGAAAAAA
AGGATCTCAAGAAGATCCTTTGATCTTTTCTACGGGGTCTGACGCTCAGTGGAACGAAAACTCACGTTAA
GGGATTTTGGTCATGAGATTATCAAAAAGGATCTTCACCTAGATCCTTTTAAATTAAAAATGAAGTTTTA
AATCAATCTAAAGTATATATGAGTAAACTTGGTCTGACAGTTACCAATGCTTAATCAGTGAGGCACCTAT
CTCAGCGATCTGTCTATTTCGTTCATCCATAGTTGCCTGACTCCCCGTCGTGTAGATAACTACGATACGG
GAGGGCTTACCATCTGGCCCCAGTGCTGCAATGATACCGCGAGACCCACGCTCACCGGCTCCAGATTTAT
CAGCAATAAACCAGCCAGCCGGAAGGGCCGAGCGCAGAAGTGGTCCTGCAACTTTATCCGCCTCCATCCA
GTCTATTAATTGTTGCCGGGAAGCTAGAGTAAGTAGTTCGCCAGTTAATAGTTTGCGCAACGTTGTTGCC
ATTGCTACAGGCATCGTGGTGTCACGCTCGTCGTTTGGTATGGCTTCATTCAGCTCCGGTTCCCAACGAT
CAAGGCGAGTTACATGATCCCCCATGTTGTGCAAAAAAGCGGTTAGCTCCTTCGGTCCTCCGATCGTTGT
CAGAAGTAAGTTGGCCGCAGTGTTATCACTCATGGTTATGGCAGCACTGCATAATTCTCTTACTGTCATG
CCATCCGTAAGATGCTTTTCTGTGACTGGTGAGTACTCAACCAAGTCATTCTGAGAATAGTGTATGCGGC
GACCGAGTTGCTCTTGCCCGGCGTCAATACGGGATAATACCGCGCCACATAGCAGAACTTTAAAAGTGCT
CATCATTGGAAAACGTTCTTCGGGGCGAAAACTCTCAAGGATCTTACCGCTGTTGAGATCCAGTTCGATG
TAACCCACTCGTGCACCCAACTGATCTTCAGCATCTTTTACTTTCACCAGCGTTTCTGGGTGAGCAAAAA
CAGGAAGGCAAAATGCCGCAAAAAAGGGAATAAGGGCGACACGGAAATGTTGAATACTCATACTCTTCCT
TTTTCAATATTATTGAAGCATTTATCAGGGTTATTGTCTCATGAGCGGATACATATTTGAATGTATTTAG
AAAAATAAACAAATAGGGGTTCCGCGCACATTTCCCCGAAAAGTGCCACCTGACGTC
