>Addgene plasmid #31099 | FR_HNF6 | addgene partial sequence | sequence record 37033 | CMV-F 5'-CGCAAATGGGCGGTAGGCGTG-3'
CGGNGGGGTNTAGCAGAGCTCTCCCTATCAGTGATAGAGATCTCCCTATCAGTGATAGAGATCGTCGACG
AGCTCGTTTAGTGAACCGTCAGATCGCCTGGAGACGCCATCCACGCTGTTTTGACCTCCATAGAAGACAC
CGGGACCGATCCAGCCTCCGGACTCTAGCGTTTAAACTTAAGCTATCGATACCATGCGGGGTTCTCATCA
TCATCATCATCATGGTGAAGCTTTGATAGACATGAACGCGCAGCTGACCATGGAAGCGATCGGCGAGCTG
CACGGGGTGAGCCATGAGCCGGTGCCCGCCCCTGCCGACCTGCTGGGCGGCAGCCCCCACGCGCGCAGCT
CCGTGGCGCACCGCGGCAGCCACCTGCCCCCCGCGCACCCGCGCTCCATGGGCATGGCGTCCCTGCTGGA
CGGCGGCAGCGGCGGCGGAGATTACCACCACCACCACCGGGCCCCTGAGCACAGCCTGGCCGGNCCCCTG
NATCCCACCATGACCATGGCCTGCNAGACTCCCCCAGGTATGANCATGCCCACCACCTACACCATCTTGA
CCCCTCTGCAGCCGCTGCCTCCCATCTCCACAGTCTCGGACAAGTTCCCCCANCATCACCACCACCACNA
TCACCANCACCACNCNNACCACCACNANCGCNTGGCGGGCAACGTGAGCGGTAGCTTCACNCTCATGCGG
GATGAGCGCG
